>Addgene plasmid #238875 | NanoLuc-PLK1 Fusion Vector | addgene full sequence | sequence record 479796 | Addgene NGS Result
TCAATATTGGCCATTAGCCATATTATTCATTGGTTATATAGCATAAATCAATATTGGCTATTGGCCATTG
CATACGTTGTATCTATATCATAATATGTACATTTATATTGGCTCATGTCCAATATGACCGCCATGTTGGC
ATTGATTATTGACTAGTTATTAATAGTAATCAATTACGGGGTCATTAGTTCATAGCCCATATATGGAGTT
CCGCGTTACATAACTTACGGTAAATGGCCCGCCTGGCTGACCGCCCAACGACCCCCGCCCATTGACGTCA
ATAATGACGTATGTTCCCATAGTAACGCCAATAGGGACTTTCCATTGACGTCAATGGGTGGAGTATTTAC
GGTAAACTGCCCACTTGGCAGTACATCAAGTGTATCATATGCCAAGTCCGCCCCCTATTGACGTCAATGA
CGGTAAATGGCCCGCCTGGCATTATGCCCAGTACATGACCTTACGGGACTTTCCTACTTGGCAGTACATC
TACGTATTAGTCATCGCTATTACCATGGTGATGCGGTTTTGGCAGTACACCAATGGGCGTGGATAGCGGT
TTGACTCACGGGGATTTCCAAGTCTCCACCCCATTGACGTCAATGGGAGTTTGTTTTGGCACCAAAATCA
ACGGGACTTTCCAAAATGTCGTAATAACCCCGCCCCGTTGACGCAAATGGGCGGTAGGCGTGTACGGTGG
GAGGTCTATATAAGCAGAGCTGGTTTAGTGAACCGTCAGATCACTAGAAGCTTTATTGCGGTAGTTTATC
ACAGTTAAATTGCTAACGCAGTCAGTGCTTCTGACACAACAGTCTCGAACTTAAGCTGCAGAAGTTGGTC
GTGAGGCACTGGGCAGGTAAGTATCAAGGTTACAAGACAGGTTTAAGGAGACCAATAGAAACTGGGCTTG
TCGAGACAGAGAAGACTCTTGCGTTTCTGATAGGCACCTATTGGTCTTACTGACATCCACTTTGCCTTTC
TCTCCACAGGTGTCCACTCCCAGTTCAATTACAGCTCTTAAGGCTAGAGTATTAATACGACTCACTATAG
GGCTAGCGCTCACCATGGTCTTCACACTCGAAGATTTCGTTGGGGACTGGCGACAGACAGCCGGCTACAA
CCTGGACCAAGTCCTTGAACAGGGAGGTGTGTCCAGTTTGTTTCAGAATCTCGGGGTGTCCGTAACTCCG
ATCCAAAGGATTGTCCTGAGCGGTGAAAATGGGCTGAAGATCGACATCCATGTCATCATCCCGTATGAAG
GTCTGAGCGGCGACCAAATGGGCCAGATCGAAAAAATTTTTAAGGTGGTGTACCCTGTGGATGATCATCA
CTTTAAGGTGATCCTGCACTATGGCACACTGGTAATCGACGGGGTTACGCCGAACATGATCGACTATTTC
GGACGGCCGTATGAAGGCATCGCCGTGTTCGACGGCAAAAAGATCACTGTAACAGGGACCCTGTGGAACG
GCAACAAAATTATCGACGAGCGCCTGATCAACCCCGACGGCTCCCTGCTGTTCCGAGTAACCATCAACGG
AGTGACCGGCTGGCGGCTGTGCGAACGCATTCTGGCGGGCTCGAGCGGCGCGATCGCCATGAGTGCTGCA
GTGACTGCAGGGAAGCTGGCACGGGCACCGGCCGACCCTGGGAAAGCCGGGGTCCCCGGAGTTGCAGCTC
CCGGAGCTCCGGCGGCGGCTCCACCGGCGAAAGAGATCCCGGAGGTCCTAGTGGACCCACGCAGCCGGCG
GCGCTATGTGCGGGGCCGCTTTTTGGGCAAGGGCGGCTTTGCCAAGTGCTTCGAGATCTCGGACGCGGAC
ACCAAGGAGGTGTTCGCGGGCAAGATTGTGCCTAAGTCTCTGCTGCTCAAGCCGCACCAGAGGGAGAAGA
TGTCCATGGAAATATCCATTCACCGCAGCCTCGCCCACCAGCACGTCGTAGGATTCCACGGCTTTTTCGA
GGACAACGACTTCGTGTTCGTGGTGTTGGAGCTCTGCCGCCGGAGGTCTCTCCTGGAGCTGCACAAGAGG
AGGAAAGCCCTGACTGAGCCTGAGGCCCGATACTACCTACGGCAAATTGTGCTTGGCTGCCAGTACCTGC
ACCGAAACCGAGTTATTCATCGAGACCTCAAGCTGGGCAACCTTTTCCTGAATGAAGATCTGGAGGTGAA
AATAGGGGATTTTGGACTGGCAACCAAAGTCGAATATGACGGGGAGAGGAAGAAGACCCTGTGTGGGACT
CCTAATTACATAGCTCCCGAGGTGCTGAGCAAGAAAGGGCACAGTTTCGAGGTGGATGTGTGGTCCATTG
GGTGTATCATGTATACCTTGTTAGTGGGCAAACCACCTTTTGAGACTTCTTGCCTAAAAGAGACCTACCT
CCGGATCAAGAAGAATGAATACAGTATTCCCAAGCACATCAACCCCGTGGCCGCCTCCCTCATCCAGAAG
ATGCTTCAGACAGATCCCACTGCCCGCCCAACCATTAACGAGCTGCTTAATGACGAGTTCTTTACTTCTG
GCTATATCCCTGCCCGTCTCCCCATCACCTGCCTGACCATTCCACCAAGGTTTTCGATTGCTCCCAGCAG
CCTGGACCCCAGCAACCGGAAGCCCCTCACAGTCCTCAATAAAGGCTTGGAGAACCCCCTGCCTGAGCGT
CCCCGGGAAAAAGAAGAACCAGTGGTTCGAGAGACAGGTGAGGTGGTCGACTGCCACCTCAGTGACATGC
TGCAGCAGCTGCACAGTGTCAATGCCTCCAAGCCCTCGGAGCGTGGGCTGGTCAGGCAAGAGGAGGCTGA
GGATCCTGCCTGCATCCCCATCTTCTGGGTCAGCAAGTGGGTGGACTATTCGGACAAGTACGGCCTTGGG
TATCAGCTCTGTGATAACAGCGTGGGGGTGCTCTTCAATGACTCAACACGCCTCATCCTCTACAATGATG
GTGACAGCCTGCAGTACATAGAGCGTGACGGCACTGAGTCCTACCTCACCGTGAGTTCCCATCCCAACTC
CTTGATGAAGAAGATCACCCTCCTTAAATATTTCCGCAATTACATGAGCGAGCACTTGCTGAAGGCAGGT
GCCAACATCACGCCGCGCGAAGGTGATGAGCTCGCCCGGCTGCCCTACCTACGGACCTGGTTCCGCACCC
GCAGCGCCATCATCCTGCACCTCAGCAACGGCAGCGTGCAGATCAACTTCTTCCAGGATCACACCAAGCT
CATCTTGTGCCCACTGATGGCAGCCGTGACCTACATCGACGAGAAGCGGGACTTCCGCACATACCGCCTG
AGTCTCCTGGAGGAGTACGGCTGCTGCAAGGAGCTGGCCAGCCGGCTCCGCTACGCCCGCACTATGGTGG
ACAAGCTGCTGAGCTCACGCTCGGCCAGCAACCGTCTCAAGGCCTCCGTTTAAACGAATTCGGGCTCGGT
ACCCGGGGATCCTCTAGAGTCGACCTGCAGGCATGCAAGCTGATCCGGCTGCTAACAAAGCCCGAAAGGA
AGCTGAGTTGGCTGCTGCCACCGCTGAGCAATAACTAGCATAACCCCTTGGGGCGGCCGCTTCGAGCAGA
CATGATAAGATACATTGATGAGTTTGGACAAACCACAACTAGAATGCAGTGAAAAAAATGCTTTATTTGT
GAAATTTGTGATGCTATTGCTTTATTTGTAACCATTATAAGCTGCAATAAACAAGTTAACAACAACAATT
GCATTCATTTTATGTTTCAGGTTCAGGGGGAGATGTGGGAGGTTTTTTTAAGCAAGTAAAACCTCTACAA
ATGTGGTAAAATCGAATTTTAACAAAATATTAACGCTTACAATTTCCTGATGCGGTATTTTCTCCTTACG
CATCTGTGCGGTATTTCACACCGCATACGCGGATCTGCGCAGCACCATGGCCTGAAATAACCTCTGAAAG
AGGAACTTGGTTAGGTACCTTCTGAGGCGGAAAGAACCAGCTGTGGAATGTGTGTCAGTTAGGGTGTGGA
AAGTCCCCAGGCTCCCCAGCAGGCAGAAGTATGCAAAGCATGCATCTCAATTAGTCAGCAACCAGGTGTG
GAAAGTCCCCAGGCTCCCCAGCAGGCAGAAGTATGCAAAGCATGCATCTCAATTAGTCAGCAACCATAGT
CCCGCCCCTAACTCCGCCCATCCCGCCCCTAACTCCGCCCAGTTCCGCCCATTCTCCGCCCCATGGCTGA
CTAATTTTTTTTATTTATGCAGAGGCCGAGGCCGCCTCGGCCTCTGAGCTATTCCAGAAGTAGTGAGGAG
GCTTTTTTGGAGGCCTAGGCTTTTGCAAAAAGCTTAATTAACTGTTGACAATTAATCATCGGCATAGTAT
ATCGGCATAGTATAATACGACAAGGTGAGGAACTAAACCCAGGAGGCAGATCATGATTGAACAAGATGGA
TTGCACGCAGGTTCTCCGGCCGCTTGGGTGGAGAGGCTATTCGGCTATGACTGGGCACAACAGACAATCG
GCTGCTCTGATGCCGCCGTGTTCCGGCTGTCAGCGCAGGGGCGCCCGGTTCTTTTTGTCAAGACCGACCT
GTCCGGTGCCCTGAATGAACTGCAGGACGAGGCAGCGCGGCTATCGTGGCTGGCCACGACGGGCGTTCCT
TGCGCAGCTGTGCTCGACGTTGTCACTGAAGCGGGAAGGGACTGGCTGCTATTGGGCGAAGTGCCGGGGC
AGGATCTCCTGTCATCTCACCTTGCTCCTGCCGAGAAAGTATCCATCATGGCTGATGCAATGCGGCGGCT
GCATACGCTTGATCCGGCTACCTGCCCATTCGACCACCAAGCGAAACATCGCATCGAGCGAGCACGTACT
CGGATGGAAGCCGGTCTTGTCGATCAGGATGATCTGGACGAAGAGCATCAGGGGCTCGCGCCAGCCGAAC
TGTTCGCCAGGCTCAAGGCGCGCATGCCCGACGGCGAGGATCTCGTCGTGACCCATGGCGATGCCTGCTT
GCCGAATATCATGGTGGAAAATGGCCGCTTTTCTGGATTCATCGACTGTGGCCGGCTGGGTGTGGCGGAC
CGCTATCAGGACATAGCGTTGGCTACCCGTGATATTGCTGAAGAGCTTGGCGGCGAATGGGCTGACCGCT
TCCTCGTGCTTTACGGTATCGCCGCTCCCGATTCGCAGCGCATCGCCTTCTATCGCCTTCTTGACGAGTT
CTTCTGAGCGGGACTCTGGGGTTCGAAATGACCGACCAAGCGACGCCCAACCTGCCATCACGATGGCCGC
AATAAAATATCTTTATTTTCATTACATCTGTGTGTTGGTTTTTTGTGTGAATCGATAGCGATAAGGATCC
TCTTTGCGCTTGCGTTTTCCCTTGTCCAGATAGCCCAGTAGCTGACATTCATCCGGGGTCAGCACCGTTT
CTGCGGACTGGCTTTCTACCCGGTATCAGCTCACTCAAAGGCGGTAATACGGTTATCCACAGAATCAGGG
GATAACGCAGGAAAGAACATGTGAGCAAAAGGCCAGCAAAAGGCCAGGAACCGTAAAAAGGCCGCGTTGC
TGGCGTTTTTCCATAGGCTCCGCCCCCCTGACGAGCATCACAAAAATCGACGCTCAAGTCAGAGGTGGCG
AAACCCGACAGGACTATAAAGATACCAGGCGTTTCCCCCTGGAAGCTCCCTCGTGCGCTCTCCTGTTCCG
ACCCTGCCGCTTACCGGATACCTGTCCGCCTTTCTCCCTTCGGGAAGCGTGGCGCTTTCTCATAGCTCAC
GCTGTAGGTATCTCAGTTCGGTGTAGGTCGTTCGCTCCAAGCTGGGCTGTGTGCACGAACCCCCCGTTCA
GCCCGACCGCTGCGCCTTATCCGGTAACTATCGTCTTGAGTCCAACCCGGTAAGACACGACTTATCGCCA
CTGGCAGCAGCCACTGGTAACAGGATTAGCAGAGCGAGGTATGTAGGCGGTGCTACAGAGTTCTTGAAGT
GGTGGCCTAACTACGGCTACACTAGAAGGACAGTATTTGGTATCTGCGCTCTGCTGAAGCCAGTTACCTT
CGGAAAAAGAGTTGGTAGCTCTTGATCCGGCAAACAAACCACCGCTGGTAGCGGTGGTTTTTTTGTTTGC
AAGCAGCAGATTACGCGCAGAAAAAAAGGATTTCAAGAAGATCCTTTGATCTTTTCTACGGGGTCTGACG
CTCAGTGGAACGAAAACTCACGTTAAGGGATTTTGGTCATGAGATTATCAAAAAGGATCTTCACCTAGAT
CCTTTTATAGTCCGGAAATACAGGAACGCACGCTGGATGGCCCTTCGCTGGGATGGTGAAACCATGAAAA
ATGGCAGCTTCAGTGGATTAAGTGGGGGTAATGTGGCCTGTACCCTCTGGTTGCATAGGTATTCATACGG
TTAAAATTTATCAGGCGCGATTGCGGCAGTTTTTCGGGTGGTTTGTTGCCATTTTTACCTGTCTGCTGCC
GTGATCGCGCTGAACGCGTTTTAGCGGTGCGTACAATTAAGGGATTATGGTAAATCCACTTACTGTCTGC
CCTCGTAGCCATCGAGATAAACCGCAGTACTCCGGCCACGATGCGTCCGGCGTAGAGGATCGAGATCT
Features (pLannotate 1.2.2; 20 found; start..end, strand, type, name):
    140..517     +  enhancer       CMV enhancer: human cytomegalovirus immediate early enhancer
    519..718     +  promoter       CMV promoter: human cytomegalovirus (CMV) immediate early promoter
    857..989     +  intron         chimeric intron: chimera between introns from human β-globin and immunoglobulin heavy chain genes
   1033..1051    +  promoter       T7 promoter: promoter for bacteriophage T7 RNA polymerase
   1065..1577    +  CDS            Nluc: NanoLuc® luciferase human codon-optimized
   1599..3407    +  CDS            PLK1: PLK1_HUMAN - Also known as PLK. Experimental evidence at protein level: Swiss-Prot protein existence level 1. Serine/threonine-protein kinase that performs several important functions throughout M phase of the cell cycle, including the regulation of centrosome maturation and spindle assembly, the removal of cohesins from chromosome arms, the inactivation of anaphase- promoting complex/cyclosome (APC/C) inhibitors, and the regulation of mitotic exit and cytokinesis. Polo-like kinase proteins acts by binding and phosphorylating proteins are that already phosphorylated on a specific motif recogni
   3416..3471    +  misc_feature   MCS: pUC18/19 multiple cloning site
   3478..3527    +  CDS            SET1 (fragment): solubility-enhancement tag derived from T7 phage gene 10B
   3535..3554    +  terminator     T7 terminator (fragment): transcription terminator for bacteriophage T7 RNA polymerase
   3576..3697    -  polyA_signal   SV40 poly(A) signal: SV40 polyadenylation signal
   3720..3788    -  CDS            large T antigen (fragment): large T antigen from SV40 (simian virus 40)
   3793..3825    +  rep_origin     M13 ori (fragment): M13 bacteriophage origin of replication; arrow indicates direction of (+) strand synthesis
   3826..3877    -  misc_feature   bom (fragment): basis of mobility region from pBR322
   3942..4299    +  promoter       SV40 promoter: SV40 enhancer and early promoter
   4314..4361    +  promoter       EM7 promoter: synthetic bacterial promoter&nbsp
   4393..5184    +  CDS            neo: KKA2_KLEPN - Also known as kan, nptII. Experimental evidence at protein level: Swiss-Prot protein existence level 1. Resistance to kanamycin, neomycin, paromomycin, ribostamycin, butirosin and gentamicin B. From Klebsiella pneumoniae.
   5251..5299    +  polyA_signal   poly(A) signal: synthetic polyadenylation signal
   5320..5409    -  CDS            tnpA (fragment): TN5P_ECOLX - Also known as tnp. Experimental evidence at protein level: Swiss-Prot protein existence level 1. Mediates transposition of transposon Tn5 by a 'cut and paste' mechanism. First, the monomeric transposase binds the 19 bp inverted DNA repeats flanking the transposon. Then, dimerization of the DNA- bound transposase creates a synaptic DNA complex. After nicking of the first DNA strand, excision of the transposon proceeds through a series of intermediates. The transposase then mediates the insertion of the transposon at a new site by strand transfer. The activity of the wild- type tran
   5538..6126    -  rep_origin     ori: high-copy-number ColE1/pMB1/pBR322/pUC origin of replication
   6242..6525    +  misc_feature   cer region: ColE1-derived recombination site that helps to maintain plasmids as monomers
