[The description below was written by a language model from this plasmid's Addgene catalogue record and pLannotate feature annotations shown in this document.]
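Description:
NanoLuc-PLK1 Fusion Vector is a 6,578 bp mammalian expression plasmid built on the pFN31K Nluc CMV-neo Flexi Vector backbone. It produces human polo-like kinase 1 (PLK1) fused at its N terminus to NanoLuc luciferase. The plasmid is propagated in E. coli from a high-copy ColE1/pUC-type origin. A ColE1-derived cer region is also annotated, which helps keep the plasmid in monomeric form. A single neo (nptII) gene provides selection and is placed behind tandem SV40 early and EM7 promoters. The bacterial EM7 promoter gives kanamycin resistance in E. coli, while the SV40 promoter, paired with a synthetic poly(A) signal, allows expression of the same gene in mammalian cells, where neo typically supports G418 selection.

The expression cassette begins with the CMV immediate early enhancer and promoter, followed by a chimeric β-globin/immunoglobulin intron that generally improves transcript processing and expression. A T7 promoter sits just upstream of the coding region and could support T7 polymerase-driven transcription in vitro. The human codon-optimized NanoLuc open reading frame comes first and is separated by a short gap, presumably a linker, from the PLK1 coding sequence. PLK1 is a serine/threonine kinase that regulates centrosome maturation, spindle assembly, mitotic exit and cytokinesis. An SV40 poly(A) signal lies downstream of the cassette. Several short fragment annotations (SET1, T7 terminator, large T antigen, M13 ori, bom, tnpA) appear to be backbone remnants or partial matches rather than functional parts.

The stated purpose is simply expression of the NanoLuc-PLK1 fusion in mammalian cells. The record does not name a specific assay, although luciferase-tagged kinases of this kind are commonly used as luminescent donors in energy-transfer or other bioluminescent readouts.
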