Addgene plasmid #238875: NanoLuc-PLK1 Fusion Vector
Purpose: Express NanoLuc-PLK1 Fusion Protein in Mammalian Cells under a CMV promoter
Depositing lab: Promega Corporation.
Backbone
  Vector backbone: pFN31K Nluc CMV-neo Flexi(R) Vector
  Vector type: Mammalian Expression
Growth in bacteria
  Bacterial resistance: Kanamycin, 50 μg/mL
  Growth temperature: 37°C
  Growth strain: DH5alpha
  Copy number: High Copy
Gene/Insert
  Gene/Insert name: PLK1
  Species: H. sapiens (human)
  Entrez Gene: PLK1 (a.k.a. PLK, STPK13)
  Promoter: CMV
  Tag / fusion protein: NanoLuc (R) (N terminal on backbone)
  Cloning method: Other
Terms and licenses: Academic/Nonprofit Terms; Industry Terms
How to cite: NanoLuc-PLK1 Fusion Vector was a gift from Promega Corporation (Addgene plasmid # 238875 ; http://n2t.net/addgene:238875 ; RRID:Addgene_238875)
